Addgene plasmid #57390: mEos2-Integrin-Beta1-N-18
Purpose: Localization: Focal Adhesions, Excitation: 505 / 569, Emission: 516 / 581
Depositing lab: Michael Davidson. Depositing organization: Florida State University, Tallahassee. Publication: A bright and photostable photoconvertible fluorescent protein. McKinney SA, Murphy CS, Hazelwood KL, Davidson MW, Looger LL. Nat Methods. 2009 Feb . 6(2):131-3. 10.1038/nmeth.1296 PubMed 19169260.
Backbone
  Vector backbone: mEos2-N1
  Backbone size w/o insert (bp): 4750
  Vector type: Mammalian Expression
  Selectable markers: Neomycin (select with G418)
Growth in bacteria
  Bacterial resistance: Kanamycin, 50 μg/mL
  Growth temperature: 37°C
  Growth strain: DH5alpha
  Copy number: High Copy
Gene/Insert
  Gene/Insert name: Integrin-Beta1 (alt name: NM_002211)
  Species: H. sapiens (human)
  Entrez Gene: ITGB1 (a.k.a. CD29, FNRB, GPIIA, MDF2, MSK12, VLA-BETA, VLAB)
  Promoter: CMV
  Tag / fusion protein: mEos2 (C terminal on backbone)
  Cloning method: Unknown
  Sequencing primers: 5′ CMV-F; 3′ SV40pA-R
Terms and licenses: Academic/Nonprofit Terms; Industry Terms
Depositor comments: . Excitation = 505 / 569; Emission = 516 / 581
How to cite: mEos2-Integrin-Beta1-N-18 was a gift from Michael Davidson (Addgene plasmid # 57390 ; http://n2t.net/addgene:57390 ; RRID:Addgene_57390)
