[The description below was written by a language model from this plasmid's Addgene catalogue record.]
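Description:
mEos2-Integrin-Beta1-N-18 is a mammalian expression plasmid built on the mEos2-N1 backbone (about 4.75 kb without the insert), an N1-style fusion vector in which the gene of interest is placed upstream of the fluorescent protein. It is maintained as a high-copy plasmid in E. coli under kanamycin selection. It also carries a neomycin resistance marker, so transfected mammalian cells can be selected with G418. The record lists no origins of replication or other backbone features, and no feature table is provided. The use of an SV40 polyA reverse sequencing primer suggests that an SV40 polyadenylation signal lies downstream of the fusion cassette.

The payload is human integrin beta-1 (ITGB1, also known as CD29), expressed from the CMV promoter, a strong constitutive promoter in most mammalian cell lines. mEos2 is fused to the C terminus of the integrin, which puts the fluorescent protein on the cytoplasmic tail and leaves the N-terminal signal sequence and extracellular domain unobstructed. The "N-18" in the name probably denotes the N1-type orientation and an 18-residue linker between the two proteins, but the record does not state this, and the cloning method is given as unknown.

mEos2 is a monomeric green-to-red photoconvertible fluorescent protein. The recorded spectra are excitation 505 nm and emission 516 nm for the green state, and 569 nm and 581 nm for the red state after conversion. The stated purpose is labelling of focal adhesions. The fusion is therefore suited to live-cell imaging of integrin localisation, to photoconversion-based tracking of adhesion dynamics and turnover, and to single-molecule localisation approaches such as PALM.
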