>Addgene plasmid #57390 | mEos2-Integrin-Beta1-N-18 | depositor partial sequence | sequence record 88523 | insert sequence
GATCCGCTAGCGCTACCGGACTCAGATCTCGAGACCGCCATGAATTTACAACCAATTTTCTGGATTGGAC
TGATCAGTTCAGTTTGCTGTGTGTTTGCTCAAACAGATGAAAATAGATGTTTAAAAGCAAATGCCAAATC
ATGTGGAGAATGTATACAAGCAGGGCCAAATTGTGGGTGGTGCACAAATTCAACATTTTTACAGGAAGGA
ATGCCTACTTCTGCACGATGTGATGATTTAGAAGCCTTAAAAAAGAAGGGTTGCCCTCCAGATGACATAG
AAAATCCCAGAGGCTCCAAAGATATAAAGAAAAATAAAAATGTAACCAACCGTAGCAAAGGAACAGCAGA
GAAGCTCAAGCCAGAGGATATTACTCAGATCCAACCACAGCAGTTGGTTTTGCGATTAAGATCAGGGGAG
CCACAGACATTTACATTAAAATTCAAGAGAGCTGAAGACTATCCCATTGACCTCTACTACCTTATGGACC
TGTCTTACTCAATGAAAGACGATTTGGAGAATGTAAAAAGTCTTGGAACAGATCTGATGAATGAAATGAG
GAGGATTACTTCGGACTTCAGAATTGGATTTGGCTCATTTGTGGAAAAGACTGTGATGCCTTACATTAGC
ACAACACCAGCTAAGCTCAGGAACCCTTGCACAAGTGAACAGAACTGCACCAGCCCATTTAGCTACAAAA
ATGTGCTCAGTCTTACTAATAAAGGAGAAGTATTTAATGAACTTGTTGGAAAACAGCGCATATCTGGAAA
TTTGGATTCTCCAGAAGGTGGTTTCGATGCCATCATGCAAGTTGCAGTTTGTGGATCACTGATTGGCTGG
AGGAATGTTACACGGCTGCTGGTGTTTTCCACAGATGCCGGGTTTCACTTTGCTGGAGATGGGAAACTTG
GTGGCATTGTTTTACCAAATGATGGACAATGTCACCTGGAAAATAATATGTACACAATGAGCCATTATTA
TGATTATCCTTCTATTGCTCACCTTGTCCAGAAACTGAGTGAAAATAATATTCAGACAATTTTTGCAGTT
ACTGAAGAATTTCAGCCTGTTTACAAGGAGCTGAAAAACTTGATCCCTAAGTCAGCAGTAGGAACATTAT
CTGCAAATTCTAGCAATGTAATTCAGTTGATCATTGATGCATACAATTCCCTTTCCTCAGAAGTCATTTT
GGAAAACGGCAAATTGTCAGAAGGAGTAACAATAAGTTACAAATCTTACTGCAAGAACGGGGTGAATGGA
ACAGGGGAAAATGGAAGAAAATGTTCCAATATTTCCATTGGAGATGAGGTTCAATTTGAAATTAGCATAA
CTTCAAATAAGTGTCCAAAAAAGGATTCTGACAGCTTTAAAATTAGGCCTCTGGGCTTTACGGAGGAAGT
AGAGGTTATTCTTCAGTACATCTGTGAATGTGAATGCCAAAGCGAAGGCATCCCTGAAAGTCCCAAGTGT
CATGAAGGAAATGGGACATTTGAGTGTGGCGCGTGCAGGTGCAATGAAGGGCGTGTTGGTAGACATTGTG
AATGCAGCACAGATGAAGTTAACAGTGAAGACATGGATGCTTACTGCAGGAAAGAAAACAGTTCAGAAAT
CTGCAGTAACAATGGAGAGTGCGTCTGCGGACAGTGTGTTTGTAGGAAGAGGGATAATACAAATGAAATT
TATTCTGGCAAATTCTGCGAGTGTGATAATTTCAACTGTGATAGATCCAATGGCTTAATTTGTGGAGGAA
ATGGTGTTTGCAAGTGTCGTGTGTGTGAGTGCAACCCCAACTACACTGGCAGTGCATGTGACTGTTCTTT
GGATACTAGTACTTGTGAAGCCAGCAACGGACAGATCTGCAATGGCCGGGGCATCTGCGAGTGTGGTGTC
TGTAAGTGTACAGATCCGAAGTTTCAAGGGCAAACGTGTGAGATGTGTCAGACCTGCCTTGGTGTCTGTG
CTGAGCATAAAGAATGTGTTCAGTGCAGAGCCTTCAATAAAGGAGAAAAGAAAGACACATGCACACAGGA
ATGTTCCTATTTTAACATTACCAAGGTAGAAAGTCGGGACAAATTACCCCAGCCGGTCCAACCTGATCCT
GTGTCCCATTGTAAGGAGAAGGATGTTGACGACTGTTGGTTCTATTTTACGTATTCAGTGAATGGGAACA
ACGAGGTCATGGTTCATGTTGTGGAGAATCCAGAGTGTCCCACTGGTCCAGACATCATTCCAATTGTAGC
TGGTGTGGTTGCTGGAATTGTTCTTATTGGCCTTGCATTACTGCTGATATGGAAGCTTTTAATGATAATT
CATGACAGAAGGGAGTTTGCTAAATTTGAAAAGGAGAAAATGAATGCCAAATGGGACACGGGTGAAAATC
CTATTTATAAGAGTGCCGTAACAACTGTGGTCAATCCGAAGTATGAGGGAAAAGGTAGCGCATCCGGGGG
TGCGTCAGGCGGCAGCGGATCTGGACCGGTCGCCACCATGAGTGCGATTAAGCCAGACATGAAGATCAAA
CTCCGTATGGAAGGCAACGTAAACGGGCACCACTTTGTGATCGACGGAGATGGTACAGGCAAGCCTTTTG
AGGGAAAACAGAGTATGGATCTTGAAGTCAAAGAGGGCGGACCTCTGCCTTTTGCCTTTGATATCCTGAC
CACTGCATTCCATTACGGCAACAGGGTATTCGCCAAATATCCAGACAACATACAAGACTATTTTAAGCAG
TCGTTTCCTAAGGGGTATTCGTGGGAACGAAGCTTGACTTTCGAAGACGGGGGCATTTGCATTGCCAGAA
ACGACATAACAATGGAAGGGGACACTTTCTATAATAAAGTTCGATTTTATGGTACCAACTTTCCCGCCAA
TGGTCCAGTTATGCAGAAGAAGACGCTGAAATGGGAGCCCTCCACTGAGAAAATGTATGTGCGTGATGGA
GTGCTGACGGGTGATATTCATATGGCTTTGTTGCTTGAAGGAAATGCCCATTACCGATGTGACTTCAGAA
CTACTTACAAAGCTAAGGAGAAGGGTGTCAAGTTACCAGGCTACCACTTTGTGGACCACTGCATTGAGAT
TTTAAGCCATGACAAAGATTACAACAAGGTTAAGCTGTATGAGCATGCTGTTGCTCATTCTGGATTGCCT
GACAATGCCAGACGATAAGCGGCCGCGACTCTAGATCATAATCAGCCATACCAC
