>Addgene plasmid #57390 | mEos2-Integrin-Beta1-N-18 | addgene partial sequence | sequence record 114321 | SV40pA-R 5'-GAAATTTGTGATGCTATTGC-3'
CAACAACAATTGCATTCATTTTATGTTTCAGGTTCAGGGGGAGGTGTGGGAGGTTTTTTAAAGCAAGTAA
AACCTCTACAAATGTGGTATGGCTGATTATGATCTAGAGTCGCGGCCGCTTATCGTCTGGCATTGTCAGG
CAATCCAGAATGAGCAACAGCATGCTCATACAGCTTAACCTTGTTGTAATCTTTGTCATGGCTTAAAATC
TCAATGCAGTGGTCCACAAAGTGGTAGCCTGGTAACTTGACACCCTTCTCCTTAGCTTTGTAAGTAGTTC
TGAAGTCACATCGGTAATGGGCATTTCCTTCAAGCAACAAAGCCATATGAATATCACCCGTCAGCACTCC
ATCACGCACATACATTTTCTCAGTGGAGGGCTCCCATTTCAGCGTCTTCTTCTGCATAACTGGACCATTG
GCGGGAAAGTTGGTACCATAAAATCGAACTTTATTATAGAAAGTGTCCCCTTCCATTGTTATGTCGTTTC
TGGCAATGCAAATGCCCCCGTCTTCGAAAGTCAAGCTTCGTTCCCACGAATACCCCTTAGGAAACGACTG
CTTAAAATAGTCTTGTATGTTGTCTGGATATTTGGCGAATACCCTGTTGCCGTAATGGAATGCAGTGGTC
AGGATATCAAAGGCAAAAGGCAGAGGTCCGCCCTCTTTGACTTCAAGATCCATACTCTGTTTTCCCTCAA
AAGGCTTGCCTGTACCATCTCCGTCGATCACAAAGTGGTGCCCGTTTACGTTGCCTTCCATACGGAGTTT
GATCTTCATGTCTGGCTTAATCGCACTCATGGTGGCGACCGGTCCAGATCCGCTGCCGCCTGACGCACCC
CCGGATGCGCTACCTTTTCCCTCATACTTCGGATTGACCACAGTTGTTACGGCACTCTTA
